>Addgene plasmid #137129 | pAAV-Ef1a-Con/Fon-BFP | depositor full sequence | sequence record 265095 | pAAV-Ef1a-Con/Fon-BFP sequence 6615 bps
CCTGCAGGCAGCTGCGCGCTCGCTCGCTCACTGAGGCCGCCCGGGCAAAGCCCGGGCGTCGGGCGACCTT
TGGTCGCCCGGCCTCAGTGAGCGAGCGAGCGCGCAGAGAGGGAGTGGCCAACTCCATCACTAGGGGTTCC
TGCGGCCGCACGCGTAAGCTTTGCAAAGATGGATAAAGTTTTAAACAGAGAGGAATCTTTGCAGCTAATG
GACCTTCTAGGTCTTGAAAGGAGTGGGAATTGGCTCCGGTGCCCGTCAGTGGGCAGAGCGCACATCGCCC
ACAGTCCCCGAGAAGTTGGGGGGAGGGGTCGGCAATTGAACCGGTGCCTAGAGAAGGTGGCGCGGGGTAA
ACTGGGAAAGTGATGTCGTGTACTGGCTCCGCCTTTTTCCCGAGGGTGGGGGAGAACCGTATATAAGTGC
AGTAGTCGCCGTGAACGTTCTTTTTCGCAACGGGTTTGCCGCCAGAACACAGGTAAGTGCCGTGTGTGGT
TCCCGCGGGCCTGGCCTCTTTACGGGTTATGGCCCTTGCGTGCCTTGAATTACTTCCACTGGCTGCAGTA
CGTGATTCTTGATCCCGAGCTTCGGGTTGGAAGTGGGTGGGAGAGTTCGAGGCCTTGCGCTTAAGGAGCC
CCTTCGCCTCGTGCTTGAGTTGAGGCCTGGCCTGGGCGCTGGGGCCGCCGCGTGCGAATCTGGTGGCACC
TTCGCGCCTGTCTCGCTGCTTTCGATAAGTCTCTAGCCATTTAAAATTTTTGATGACCTGCTGCGACGCT
TTTTTTCTGGCAAGATAGTCTTGTAAATGCGGGCCAAGATCTGCACACTGGTATTTCGGTTTTTGGGGCC
GCGGGCGGCGACGGGGCCCGTGCGTCCCAGCGCACATGTTCGGCGAGGCGGGGCCTGCGAGCGCGGCCAC
CGAGAATCGGACGGGGGTAGTCTCAAGCTGGCCGGCCTGCTCTGGTGCCTGGCCTCGCGCCGCCGTGTAT
CGCCCCGCCCTGGGCGGCAAGGCTGGCCCGGTCGGCACCAGTTGCGTGAGCGGAAAGATGGCCGCTTCCC
GGCCCTGCTGCAGGGAGCTCAAAATGGAGGACGCGGCGCTCGGGAGAGCGGGCGGGTGAGTCACCCACAC
AAAGGAAAAGGGCCTTTCCGTCCTCAGCCGTCGCTTCATGTGACTCCACGGAGTACCGGGCGCCGTCCAG
GCACCTCGATTAGTTCTCGAGCTTTTGGAGTACGTCGTCTTTAGGTTGGGGGGAGGGGTTTTATGCGATG
GAGTTTCCCCACACTGAGTGGGTGGAGACTGAAGTTAGGCCAGCTTGGCACTTGATGTAATTCTCCTTGG
AATTTGCCCTTTTTGAGTTTGGATCTTGGTTCATTCTCAAGCCTCAGACAGTGGTTCAAAGTTTTTTTCT
TCCATTTCAGGTGTCGTGAGGATCCATAACTTCGTATAGGATACTTTATACGAAGTTATGTAGCTGGAGC
AATTTGAAAAGATTGTTGTATTACCTCTAGCTGCGCTTAATAACTTCGTATAGTATACCTTATACGAAGT
TATACTAGTCCTCCTGTACTCACGGGTGTGGTTGATGAAGGTCTTGCTGCCGTAGAGGAAGCTAGTAGCC
AGGATGTCGAAGGCGAAGGGGAGAGGGCCGCCCTCGACCACCTTGATTCTCATGGTCTGGGTGCCCTCGT
AGGGCTTGCCTTCGCCCTCGGATGTGCACTTGAAGTGATGGTTGTCCACGGTGCCCTCCATGTACAGCTT
CATGTGCATGTTCTCCTTAATCAGCTCGCTCATGGTGGCTAGCATAACTTCGTATAAAGTATCCTATACG
AAGTTATTTGCCTTAACCCAGAAATTATCACTGTTATTCTTTAGATAGGTGCAAAGAATAACTTCGTATA
AGGTATACTATACGAAGTTATGGTACCGAAGTTCCTATTCTTCAAATAGTATAGGAACTTCAATTGTTAT
TGGTGCAAAGAATCACTTCCTTAAGTCTTTATACTGCCCAGGAAGTTCCTATTCTTCAAAAGGTATAGGA
ACTTCGGCGCGCCTTAATTAAGCTTGTGCCCCAGTTTGCTAGGGAGGTCGCAGTATCTGGCCACTGCCAC
CTCGTGCTGCTCGACGTAGGTCTCGTTGTTGGCCTCCTTGATTCTTTCCAGTCTGTAGTCCACATAGTAG
ACGCCAGGCATCTTGAGGTTCTTAGCGGGTTTCTTGGATCTATATGTGGTCTTGATGTTTGCGATCAGAT
GGCTCCCGCCCACGAGCTTCAGGGCCATGTCGTTTCTGCCTTCCAGGCCGCCGTCAGCGGGGTACAGCGT
CTCGGTGAAGGCCTCCCAGCCGAGTGTTTTCTTCTGCATCACAGGGCCGTTGGATGTGAAGTTCACCCCT
CTGATCTTGACGTTGTAGATGAGGCAGCCGTCCTGGAGGCTGGTGTCCTGGGTAGCGGTCAGCACGCCCC
CGTCTTCGTATGTGGTGACTCTCTCCCATGTGAAGCCCTCAGGGAAGGACTGCTTGAAGAAGTCGGGGAT
GCCCTCTGTGGGACGACATGACTTAACCAGTTAACCATGTTCTCTGAACATGAGAAGGGCTGGCCACTCT
CCAGAGCTCGAAGTTCCTATACTATTTGAAGAATAGGAACTTCTTGCCTTAACCCAGAAATTATCACTGT
TATTCTTTAGAATGGTGCAAAGAGAAGTTCCTATACCTTTTGAAGAATAGGAACTTCGAATTCGATATCA
AGCTTATCGATAATCAACCTCTGGATTACAAAATTTGTGAAAGATTGACTGGTATTCTTAACTATGTTGC
TCCTTTTACGCTATGTGGATACGCTGCTTTAATGCCTTTGTATCATGCTATTGCTTCCCGTATGGCTTTC
ATTTTCTCCTCCTTGTATAAATCCTGGTTGCTGTCTCTTTATGAGGAGTTGTGGCCCGTTGTCAGGCAAC
GTGGCGTGGTGTGCACTGTGTTTGCTGACGCAACCCCCACTGGTTGGGGCATTGCCACCACCTGTCAGCT
CCTTTCCGGGACTTTCGCTTTCCCCCTCCCTATTGCCACGGCGGAACTCATCGCCGCCTGCCTTGCCCGC
TGCTGGACAGGGGCTCGGCTGTTGGGCACTGACAATTCCGTGGTGTTGTCGGGGAAATCATCGTCCTTTC
CTTGGCTGCTCGCCTATGTTGCCACCTGGATTCTGCGCGGGACGTCCTTCTGCTACGTCCCTTCGGCCCT
CAATCCAGCGGACCTTCCTTCCCGCGGCCTGCTGCCGGCTCTGCGGCCTCTTCCGCGTCTTCGCCTTCGC
CCTCAGACGAGTCGGATCTCCCTTTGGGCCGCCTCCCCGCATCGATACCGAGCGCTGCTCGAGAGATCTA
CGGGTGGCATCCCTGTGACCCCTCCCCAGTGCCTCTCCTGGCCCTGGAAGTTGCCACTCCAGTGCCCACC
AGCCTTGTCCTAATAAAATTAAGTTGCATCATTTTGTCTGACTAGGTGTCCTTCTATAATATTATGGGGT
GGAGGGGGGTGGTATGGAGCAAGGGGCAAGTTGGGAAGACAACCTGTAGGGCCTGCGGGGTCTATTGGGA
ACCAAGCTGGAGTGCAGTGGCACAATCTTGGCTCACTGCAATCTCCGCCTCCTGGGTTCAAGCGATTCTC
CTGCCTCAGCCTCCCGAGTTGTTGGGATTCCAGGCATGCATGACCAGGCTCAGCTAATTTTTGTTTTTTT
GGTAGAGACGGGGTTTCACCATATTGGCCAGGCTGGTCTCCAACTCCTAATCTCAGGTGATCTACCCACC
TTGGCCTCCCAAATTGCTGGGATTACAGGCGTGAACCACTGCTCCCTTCCCTGTCCTTCTGATTTTGTAG
GTAACCACGTGCGGACCGAGCGGCCGCAGGAACCCCTAGTGATGGAGTTGGCCACTCCCTCTCTGCGCGC
TCGCTCGCTCACTGAGGCCGGGCGACCAAAGGTCGCCCGACGCCCGGGCTTTGCCCGGGCGGCCTCAGTG
AGCGAGCGAGCGCGCAGCTGCCTGCAGGGGCGCCTGATGCGGTATTTTCTCCTTACGCATCTGTGCGGTA
TTTCACACCGCATA
[142 nt withheld, positions 4075-4216]
C
[141 nt withheld, positions 4218-4358]
CCTTTGACGTTGGAGTCCACGTTCTTT
[37 nt withheld, positions 4386-4422]
ACCCTATCTCGGGCTATTCTTTTGATTTATAAGGGATTTTGCCGATTTCGGCCTATTGGTTAAAAAATGA
GCTGATTTAACAAAAATTTAACGCGAATTTTAACAAAATATTAACGTTTACAATTTTATGGTGCACTCTC
AGTACAATCTGCTCTGATGCCGCATAGTTAAGCCAGCCCCGACACCCGCCAACACCCGCTGACGCGCCCT
GACGGGCTTGTCTGCTCCCGGCATCCGCTTACAGACAAGCTGTGACCGTCTCCGGGAGCTGCATGTGTCA
GAGGTTTTCACCGTCATCACCGAAACGCGCGAGACGAAAGGGCCTCGTGATACGCCTATTTTTATAGGTT
AATGTCATGATAATAATGGTTTCTTAGACGTCAGGTGGCACTTTTCGGGGAAATGTGCGCGGAACCCCTA
TTTGTTTATTTTTCTAAATACATTCAAATATGTATCCGCTCATGAGACAATAACCCTGATAAATGCTTCA
ATAATATTGAAAAAGGAAGAGTATGAGTATTCAACATTTCCGTGTCGCCCTTATTCCCTTTTTTGCGGCA
TTTTGCCTTCCTGTTTTTGCTCACCCAGAAACGCTGGTGAAAGTAAAAGATGCTGAAGATCAGTTGGGTG
CACGAGTGGGTTACATCGAACTGGATCTCAACAGCGGTAAGATCCTTGAGAGTTTTCGCCCCGAAGAACG
TTTTCCAATGATGAGCACTTTTAAAGTTCTGCTATGTGGCGCGGTATTATCCCGTATTGACGCCGGGCAA
GAGCAACTCGGTCGCCGCATACACTATTCTCAGAATGACTTGGTTGAGTACTCACCAGTCACAGAAAAGC
ATCTTACGGATGGCATGACAGTAAGAGAATTATGCAGTGCTGCCATAACCATGAGTGATAACACTGCGGC
CAACTTACTTCTGACAACGATCGGAGGACCGAAGGAGCTAACCGCTTTTTTGCACAACATGGGGGATCAT
GTAACTCGCCTTGATCGTTGGGAACCGGAGCTGAATGAAGCCATACCAAACGACGAGCGTGACACCACGA
TGCCTGTAGCAATGGCAACAACGTTGCGCAAACTATTAACTGGCGAACTACTTACTCTAGCTTCCCGGCA
ACAATTAATAGACTGGATGGAGGCGGATAAAGTTGCAGGACCACTTCTGCGCTCGGCCCTTCCGGCTGGC
TGGTTTATTGCTGATAAATCTGGAGCCGGTGAGCGTGGGTCTCGCGGTATCATTGCAGCACTGGGGCCAG
ATGGTAAGCCCTCCCGTATCGTAGTTATCTACACGACGGGGAGTCAGGCAACTATGGATGAACGAAATAG
ACAGATCGCTGAGATAGGTGCCTCACTGATTAAGCATTGGTAACTGTCAGACCAAGTTTACTCATATATA
CTTTAGATTGATTTAAAACTTCATTTTTAATTTAAAAGGATCTAGGTGAAGATCCTTTTTGATAATCTCA
TGACCAAAATCCCTTAACGTGAGTTTTCGTTCCACTGAGCGTCAGACCCCGTAGAAAAGATCAAAGGATC
TTCTTGAGATCCTTTTTTTCTGCGCGTAATCTGCTGCTTGCAAACAAAAAAACCACCGCTACCAGCGGTG
GTTTGTTTGCCGGATCAAGAGCTACCAACTCTTTTTCCGAAGGTAACTGGCTTCAGCAGAGCGCAGATAC
CAAATACTGTCCTTCTAGTGTAGCCGTAGTTAGGCCACCACTTCAAGAACTCTGTAGCACCGCCTACATA
CCTCGCTCTGCTAATCCTGTTACCAGTGGCTGCTGCCAGTGGCGATAAGTCGTGTCTTACCGGGTTGGAC
TCAAGACGATAGTTACCGGATAAGGCGCAGCGGTCGGGCTGAACGGGGGGTTCGTGCACACAGCCCAGCT
TGGAGCGAACGACCTACACCGAACTGAGATACCTACAGCGTGAGCTATGAGAAAGCGCCACGCTTCCCGA
AGGGAGAAAGGCGGACAGGTATCCGGTAAGCGGCAGGGTCGGAACAGGAGAGCGCACGAGGGAGCTTCCA
GGGGGAAACGCCTGGTATCTTTATAGTCCTGTCGGGTTTCGCCACCTCTGACTTGAGCGTCGATTTTTGT
GATGCTCGTCAGGGGGGCGGAGCCTATGGAAAAACGCCAGCAACGCGGCCTTTTTACGGTTCCTGGCCTT
TTGCTGGCCTTTTGCTCACATGT
Features (pLannotate 1.2.2; 24 found; start..end, strand, type, name):
      1..141     -  repeat_region  AAV2 ITR: inverted terminal repeat of adeno-associated virus serotype 2 inverted
    169..235     +  CDS            small t antigen (fragment): SV40 (simian virus 40) small t antigen
    261..472     +  promoter       EF-1α core promoter: core promoter for human elongation factor EF-1α
    473..581     +  intron         EF-1α intron A (fragment): intron upstream of the start codon of human EF-1α
   1207..1410    +  intron         EF-1α intron A: truncated intron upstream of the start codon of human EF-1α
   1426..1459    +  protein_bind   lox2272: Cre-mediated recombination occurs in the 8-bp core sequence (GGATACTT). lox2272 sites are compatible with each other, but incompatible with loxP or loxN sites (Lee and Saito, 1988). Cre recombinase
   1510..1543    +  protein_bind   loxN: Cre-mediated recombination occurs in the 8-bp core sequence (GTATACCT). loxN sites are compatible with each other, but incompatible with loxP or lox2272 sites. Cre recombinase
   1562..1783    -  CDS            TagBFP (fragment): TagBFP is a basic (constitutively fluorescent) blue fluorescent protein published in 2008, derived from Entacmaea quadricolor. It is reported to be a very rapidly-maturing monomer with very low acid sensitivity.
   1794..1827    -  protein_bind   lox2272: Cre-mediated recombination occurs in the 8-bp core sequence (GGATACTT). lox2272 sites are compatible with each other, but incompatible with loxP or loxN sites (Lee and Saito, 1988). Cre recombinase
   1828..1877    -  intron         β-globin intron (fragment): internally truncated intron from human β-globin
   1878..1911    -  protein_bind   loxN: Cre-mediated recombination occurs in the 8-bp core sequence (GTATACCT). loxN sites are compatible with each other, but incompatible with loxP or lox2272 sites. Cre recombinase
   2047..2529    -  CDS            TagBFP (fragment): TagBFP is a basic (constitutively fluorescent) blue fluorescent protein published in 2008, derived from Entacmaea quadricolor. It is reported to be a very rapidly-maturing monomer with very low acid sensitivity.
   2634..2684    -  intron         β-globin intron (fragment): internally truncated intron from human β-globin
   2718..2742    +  misc_feature   MCS (fragment): pBluescript multiple cloning site
   2742..3330    +  misc_feature   WPRE: woodchuck hepatitis virus posttranscriptional regulatory element
   3362..3838    +  polyA_signal   hGH poly(A) signal: human growth hormone polyadenylation signal
   3878..4018    +  repeat_region  AAV2 ITR: inverted terminal repeat of adeno-associated virus serotype 2 inverted
   4023..4074    -  misc_feature   bom (fragment): basis of mobility region from pBR322
   4093..4473    +  rep_origin     M13 ori (sequence partly withheld): M13 bacteriophage origin of replication; arrow indicates direction of (+) strand synthesis
   4549..4598    -  misc_feature   bom (fragment): basis of mobility region from pBR322
   4700..4735    -  CDS            rop (fragment): Rop protein, which maintains plasmids at low copy number; rop
   4830..4934    +  promoter       AmpR promoter: bla
   4935..5795    +  CDS            AmpR: β-lactamase; bla; confers resistance to ampicillin, carbenicillin, and related antibiotics
   5966..6554    +  rep_origin     ori: high-copy-number ColE1/pMB1/pBR322/pUC origin of replication
