>Addgene plasmid #137129 | pAAV-Ef1a-Con/Fon-BFP | addgene full sequence | sequence record 272353 | Addgene NGS Result
CCTGCAGGCAGCTGCGCGCTCGCTCGCTCACTGAGGCCGCCCGGGCGTCGGGCGACCTTTGGTCGCCCGG
CCTCAGTGAGCGAGCGAGCGCGCAGAGAGGGAGTGGCCAACTCCATCACTAGGGGTTCCTGCGGCCGCAC
GCGTAAGCTTTGCAAAGATGGATAAAGTTTTAAACAGAGAGGAATCTTTGCAGCTAATGGACCTTCTAGG
TCTTGAAAGGAGTGGGAATTGGCTCCGGTGCCCGTCAGTGGGCAGAGCGCACATCGCCCACAGTCCCCGA
GAAGTTGGGGGGAGGGGTCGGCAATTGAACCGGTGCCTAGAGAAGGTGGCGCGGGGTAAACTGGGAAAGT
GATGTCGTGTACTGGCTCCGCCTTTTTCCCGAGGGTGGGGGAGAACCGTATATAAGTGCAGTAGTCGCCG
TGAACGTTCTTTTTCGCAACGGGTTTGCCGCCAGAACACAGGTAAGTGCCGTGTGTGGTTCCCGCGGGCC
TGGCCTCTTTACGGGTTATGGCCCTTGCGTGCCTTGAATTACTTCCACCTGGCTGCAGTACGTGATTCTT
GATCCCGAGCTTCGGGTTGGAAGTGGGTGGGAGAGTTCGAGGCCTTGCGCTTAAGGAGCCCCTTCGCCTC
GTGCTTGAGTTGAGGCCTGGCCTGGGCGCTGGGGCCGCCGCGTGCGAATCTGGTGGCACCTTCGCGCCTG
TCTCGCTGCTTTCGATAAGTCTCTAGCCATTTAAAATTTTTGATGACCTGCTGCGACGCTTTTTTTCTGG
CAAGATAGTCTTGTAAATGCGGGCCAAGATCTGCACACTGGTATTTCGGTTTTTGGGGCCGCGGGCGGCG
ACGGGGCCCGTGCGTCCCAGCGCACATGTTCGGCGAGGCGGGGCCTGCGAGCGCGGCCACCGAGAATCGG
ACGGGGGTAGTCTCAAGCTGGCCGGCCTGCTCTGGTGCCTGGCCTCGCGCCGCCGTGTATCGCCCCGCCC
TGGGCGGCAAGGCTGGCCCGGTCGGCACCAGTTGCGTGAGCGGAAAGATGGCCGCTTCCCGGCCCTGCTG
CAGGGAGCTCAAAATGGAGGACGCGGCGCTCGGGAGAGCGGGCGGGTGAGTCACCCACACAAAGGAAAAG
GGCCTTTCCGTCCTCAGCCGTCGCTTCATGTGACTCCACGGAGTACCGGGCGCCGTCCAGGCACCTCGAT
TAGTTCTCGAGCTTTTGGAGTACGTCGTCTTTAGGTTGGGGGGAGGGGTTTTATGCGATGGAGTTTCCCC
ACACTGAGTGGGTGGAGACTGAAGTTAGGCCAGCTTGGCACTTGATGTAATTCTCCTTGGAATTTGCCCT
TTTTGAGTTTGGATCTTGGTTCATTCTCAAGCCTCAGACAGTGGTTCAAAGTTTTTTTCTTCCATTTCAG
GTGTCGTGAGGATCCATAACTTCGTATAGGATACTTTATACGAAGTTATGTAGCTGGAGCAATTTGAAAA
GATTGTTGTATTACCTCTAGCTGCGCTTAATAACTTCGTATAGTATACCTTATACGAAGTTATACTAGTC
CTCCTGTACTCACGGGTGTGGTTGATGAAGGTCTTGCTGCCGTAGAGGAAGCTAGTAGCCAGGATGTCGA
AGGCGAAGGGGAGAGGGCCGCCCTCGACCACCTTGATTCTCATGGTCTGGGTGCCCTCGTAGGGCTTGCC
TTCGCCCTCGGATGTGCACTTGAAGTGATGGTTGTCCACGGTGCCCTCCATGTACAGCTTCATGTGCATG
TTCTCCTTAATCAGCTCGCTCATGGTGGCTAGCATAACTTCGTATAAAGTATCCTATACGAAGTTATTTG
CCTTAACCCAGAAATTATCACTGTTATTCTTTAGATAGGTGCAAAGAATAACTTCGTATAAGGTATACTA
TACGAAGTTATGGTACCGAAGTTCCTATTCTTCAAATAGTATAGGAACTTCAATTGTTATTGGTGCAAAG
AATCACTTCCTTAAGTCTTTATACTGCCCAGGAAGTTCCTATTCTTCAAAAGGTATAGGAACTTCGGCGC
GCCTTAATTAAGCTTGTGCCCCAGTTTGCTAGGGAGGTCGCAGTATCTGGCCACTGCCACCTCGTGCTGC
TCGACGTAGGTCTCGTTGTTGGCCTCCTTGATTCTTTCCAGTCTGTAGTCCACATAGTAGACGCCAGGCA
TCTTGAGGTTCTTAGCGGGTTTCTTGGATCTATATGTGGTCTTGATGTTTGCGATCAGATGGCTCCCGCC
CACGAGCTTCAGGGCCATGTCGTTTCTGCCTTCCAGGCCGCCGTCAGCGGGGTACAGCGTCTCGGTGAAG
GCCTCCCAGCCGAGTGTTTTCTTCTGCATCACAGGGCCGTTGGATGTGAAGTTCACCCCTCTGATCTTGA
CGTTGTAGATGAGGCAGCCGTCCTGGAGGCTGGTGTCCTGGGTAGCGGTCAGCACGCCCCCGTCTTCGTA
TGTGGTGACTCTCTCCCATGTGAAGCCCTCAGGGAAGGACTGCTTGAAGAAGTCGGGGATGCCCTCTGTG
GGACGACATGACTTAACCAGTTAACCATGTTCTCTGAACATGAGAAGGGCTGGCCACTCTCCAGAGCTCG
AAGTTCCTATACTATTTGAAGAATAGGAACTTCTTGCCTTAACCCAGAAATTATCACTGTTATTCTTTAG
AATGGTGCAAAGAGAAGTTCCTATACCTTTTGAAGAATAGGAACTTCGAATTCGATATCAAGCTTATCGA
TAATCAACCTCTGGATTACAAAATTTGTGAAAGATTGACTGGTATTCTTAACTATGTTGCTCCTTTTACG
CTATGTGGATACGCTGCTTTAATGCCTTTGTATCATGCTATTGCTTCCCGTATGGCTTTCATTTTCTCCT
CCTTGTATAAATCCTGGTTGCTGTCTCTTTATGAGGAGTTGTGGCCCGTTGTCAGGCAACGTGGCGTGGT
GTGCACTGTGTTTGCTGACGCAACCCCCACTGGTTGGGGCATTGCCACCACCTGTCAGCTCCTTTCCGGG
ACTTTCGCTTTCCCCCTCCCTATTGCCACGGCGGAACTCATCGCCGCCTGCCTTGCCCGCTGCTGGACAG
GGGCTCGGCTGTTGGGCACTGACAATTCCGTGGTGTTGTCGGGGAAATCATCGTCCTTTCCTTGGCTGCT
CGCCTATGTTGCCACCTGGATTCTGCGCGGGACGTCCTTCTGCTACGTCCCTTCGGCCCTCAATCCAGCG
GACCTTCCTTCCCGCGGCCTGCTGCCGGCTCTGCGGCCTCTTCCGCGTCTTCGCCTTCGCCCTCAGACGA
GTCGGATCTCCCTTTGGGCCGCCTCCCCGCATCGATACCGAGCGCTGCTCGAGAGATCTACGGGTGGCAT
CCCTGTGACCCCTCCCCAGTGCCTCTCCTGGCCCTGGAAGTTGCCACTCCAGTGCCCACCAGCCTTGTCC
TAATAAAATTAAGTTGCATCATTTTGTCTGACTAGGTGTCCTTCTATAATATTATGGGGTGGAGGGGGGT
GGTATGGAGCAAGGGGCAAGTTGGGAAGACAACCTGTAGGGCCTGCGGGGTCTATTGGGAACCAAGCTGG
AGTGCAGTGGCACAATCTTGGCTCACTGCAATCTCCGCCTCCTGGGTTCAAGCGATTCTCCTGCCTCAGC
CTCCCGAGTTGTTGGGATTCCAGGCATGCATGACCAGGCTCAGCTAATTTTTGTTTTTTTGGTAGAGACG
GGGTTTCACCATATTGGCCAGGCTGGTCTCCAACTCCTAATCTCAGGTGATCTACCCACCTTGGCCTCCC
AAATTGCTGGGATTACAGGCGTGAACCACTGCTCCCTTCCCTGTCCTTCTGATTTTGTAGGTAACCACGT
GCGGACCGAGCGGCCGCAGGAACCCCTAGTGATGGAGTTGGCCACTCCCTCTCTGCGCGCTCGCTCGCTC
ACTGAGGCCGGGCGACCAAAGGTCGCCCGACGCCCGGGCTTTGCCCGGGCGGCCTCAGTGAGCGAGCGAG
CGCGCAGCTGCCTGCAGGGGCGCCTGATGCGGTATTTTCTCCTTACGCATCTGTGCGGTATTTCACACCG
CATA
[95 nt withheld, positions 4065-4159]
T
[46 nt withheld, positions 4161-4206]
C
[141 nt withheld, positions 4208-4348]
CCTTTGACGTTGGAGTCCACGTTCTTT
[37 nt withheld, positions 4376-4412]
ACTCTATCTCGGGCTATTCTTTTGATTTATAAGGGATTTTGCCGATTTCGGTCTATTGGTTAAAAAATGA
GCTGATTTAACAAAAATTTAACGCGAATTTTAACAAAATATTAACGTTTACAATTTTATGGTGCACTCTC
AGTACAATCTGCTCTGATGCCGCATAGTTAAGCCAGCCCCGACACCCGCCAACACCCGCTGACGCGCCCT
GACGGGCTTGTCTGCTCCCGGCATCCGCTTACAGACAAGCTGTGACCGTCTCCGGGAGCTGCATGTGTCA
GAGGTTTTCACCGTCATCACCGAAACGCGCGAGACGAAAGGGCCTCGTGATACGCCTATTTTTATAGGTT
AATGTCATGATAATAATGGTTTCTTAGACGTCAGGTGGCACTTTTCGGGGAAATGTGCGCGGAACCCCTA
TTTGTTTATTTTTCTAAATACATTCAAATATGTATCCGCTCATGAGACAATAACCCTGATAAATGCTTCA
ATAATATTGAAAAAGGAAGAGTATGAGTATTCAACATTTCCGTGTCGCCCTTATTCCCTTTTTTGCGGCA
TTTTGCCTTCCTGTTTTTGCTCACCCAGAAACGCTGGTGAAAGTAAAAGATGCTGAAGATCAGTTGGGTG
CACGAGTGGGTTACATCGAACTGGATCTCAACAGCGGTAAGATCCTTGAGAGTTTTCGCCCCGAAGAACG
TTTTCCAATGATGAGCACTTTTAAAGTTCTGCTATGTGGCGCGGTATTATCCCGTATTGACGCCGGGCAA
GAGCAACTCGGTCGCCGCATACACTATTCTCAGAATGACTTGGTTGAGTACTCACCAGTCACAGAAAAGC
ATCTTACGGATGGCATGACAGTAAGAGAATTATGCAGTGCTGCCATAACCATGAGTGATAACACTGCGGC
CAACTTACTTCTGACAACGATCGGAGGACCGAAGGAGCTAACCGCTTTTTTGCACAACATGGGGGATCAT
GTAACTCGCCTTGATCGTTGGGAACCGGAGCTGAATGAAGCCATACCAAACGACGAGCGTGACACCACGA
TGCCTGTAGCAATGGCAACAACGTTGCGCAAACTATTAACTGGCGAACTACTTACTCTAGCTTCCCGGCA
ACAATTAATAGACTGGATGGAGGCGGATAAAGTTGCAGGACCACTTCTGCGCTCGGCCCTTCCGGCTGGC
TGGTTTATTGCTGATAAATCTGGAGCCGGTGAGCGTGGGTCTCGCGGTATCATTGCAGCACTGGGGCCAG
ATGGTAAGCCCTCCCGTATCGTAGTTATCTACACGACGGGGAGTCAGGCAACTATGGATGAACGAAATAG
ACAGATCGCTGAGATAGGTGCCTCACTGATTAAGCATTGGTAACTGTCAGACCAAGTTTACTCATATATA
CTTTAGATTGATTTAAAACTTCATTTTTAATTTAAAAGGATCTAGGTGAAGATCCTTTTTGATAATCTCA
TGACCAAAATCCCTTAACGTGAGTTTTCGTTCCACTGAGCGTCAGACCCCGTAGAAAAGATCAAAGGATC
TTCTTGAGATCCTTTTTTTCTGCGCGTAATCTGCTGCTTGCAAACAAAAAAACCACCGCTACCAGCGGTG
GTTTGTTTGCCGGATCAAGAGCTACCAACTCTTTTTCCGAAGGTAACTGGCTTCAGCAGAGCGCAGATAC
CAAATACTGTTCTTCTAGTGTAGCCGTAGTTAGGCCACCACTTCAAGAACTCTGTAGCACCGCCTACATA
CCTCGCTCTGCTAATCCTGTTACCAGTGGCTGCTGCCAGTGGCGATAAGTCGTGTCTTACCGGGTTGGAC
TCAAGACGATAGTTACCGGATAAGGCGCAGCGGTCGGGCTGAACGGGGGGTTCGTGCACACAGCCCAGCT
TGGAGCGAACGACCTACACCGAACTGAGATACCTACAGCGTGAGCTATGAGAAAGCGCCACGCTTCCCGA
AGGGAGAAAGGCGGACAGGTATCCGGTAAGCGGCAGGGTCGGAACAGGAGAGCGCACGAGGGAGCTTCCA
GGGGGAAACGCCTGGTATCTTTATAGTCCTGTCGGGTTTCGCCACCTCTGACTTGAGCGTCGATTTTTGT
GATGCTCGTCAGGGGGGCGGAGCCTATGGAAAAACGCCAGCAACGCGGCCTTTTTACGGTTCCTGGCCTT
TTGCTGGCCTTTTGCTCACATGT
Features (pLannotate 1.2.2; 23 found; start..end, strand, type, name):
     12..39      +  repeat_region  AAV2 ITR (fragment): inverted terminal repeat of adeno-associated virus serotype 2 inverted
     68..95      +  repeat_region  AAV2 ITR (fragment): inverted terminal repeat of adeno-associated virus serotype 2 inverted
    158..224     +  CDS            small t antigen (fragment): SV40 (simian virus 40) small t antigen
    231..1409    +  promoter       EF-1α promoter: strong constitutive promoter for human elongation factor EF-1α
   1416..1449    +  protein_bind   lox2272: Cre-mediated recombination occurs in the 8-bp core sequence (GGATACTT). lox2272 sites are compatible with each other, but incompatible with loxP or loxN sites (Lee and Saito, 1988). Cre recombinase
   1500..1533    +  protein_bind   loxN: Cre-mediated recombination occurs in the 8-bp core sequence (GTATACCT). loxN sites are compatible with each other, but incompatible with loxP or lox2272 sites. Cre recombinase
   1552..1773    -  CDS            TagBFP (fragment): TagBFP is a basic (constitutively fluorescent) blue fluorescent protein published in 2008, derived from Entacmaea quadricolor. It is reported to be a very rapidly-maturing monomer with very low acid sensitivity.
   1784..1817    -  protein_bind   lox2272: Cre-mediated recombination occurs in the 8-bp core sequence (GGATACTT). lox2272 sites are compatible with each other, but incompatible with loxP or loxN sites (Lee and Saito, 1988). Cre recombinase
   1818..1867    -  intron         β-globin intron (fragment): internally truncated intron from human β-globin
   1868..1901    -  protein_bind   loxN: Cre-mediated recombination occurs in the 8-bp core sequence (GTATACCT). loxN sites are compatible with each other, but incompatible with loxP or lox2272 sites. Cre recombinase
   2037..2519    -  CDS            TagBFP (fragment): TagBFP is a basic (constitutively fluorescent) blue fluorescent protein published in 2008, derived from Entacmaea quadricolor. It is reported to be a very rapidly-maturing monomer with very low acid sensitivity.
   2624..2674    -  intron         β-globin intron (fragment): internally truncated intron from human β-globin
   2708..2732    +  misc_feature   MCS (fragment): pBluescript multiple cloning site
   2732..3320    +  misc_feature   WPRE: woodchuck hepatitis virus posttranscriptional regulatory element
   3352..3828    +  polyA_signal   hGH poly(A) signal: human growth hormone polyadenylation signal
   3868..4008    +  repeat_region  AAV2 ITR: inverted terminal repeat of adeno-associated virus serotype 2 inverted
   4013..4064    -  misc_feature   bom (fragment): basis of mobility region from pBR322
   4083..4538    +  rep_origin     f1 ori (sequence partly withheld): f1 bacteriophage origin of replication; arrow indicates direction of (+) strand synthesis
   4539..4588    -  misc_feature   bom (fragment): basis of mobility region from pBR322
   4690..4725    -  CDS            rop (fragment): Rop protein, which maintains plasmids at low copy number; rop
   4820..4924    +  promoter       AmpR promoter: bla
   4925..5785    +  CDS            AmpR: β-lactamase; bla; confers resistance to ampicillin, carbenicillin, and related antibiotics
   5956..6544    +  rep_origin     ori: high-copy-number ColE1/pMB1/pBR322/pUC origin of replication
