[The description below was written by a language model from this plasmid's Addgene catalogue record and pLannotate feature annotations shown in this document.]
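Description:
pAAV-Ef1a-Con/Fon-BFP is an AAV2-based transfer plasmid from the INTRSECT 2.0 toolkit, designed for intersectional expression of a blue fluorescent protein only in cells that contain both Cre and Flp recombinases. It is propagated in E. coli as a high-copy plasmid with a ColE1/pUC-type origin and ampicillin resistance (bla), and it also carries an f1/M13 phage origin. A recombination-deficient strain is the listed host, which is consistent with the need to preserve the repeat-rich ITRs. The NGS-derived sequence resolves the left ITR only as short fragments, whereas the depositor sequence shows both ITRs intact. Otherwise the two records, about 6.6 kb each, agree in layout.

Between the ITRs, the human EF-1α promoter with its intron drives a cassette that is followed by WPRE, which enhances transcript stability and expression, and by the human growth hormone polyadenylation signal. The TagBFP coding sequence is split into two fragments, both placed in the antisense orientation and associated with β-globin-derived intron fragments. The first fragment is bracketed by opposing pairs of incompatible lox2272 and loxN sites, a double-inverted arrangement in which Cre flips the segment and then locks it in the sense orientation. The second fragment is presumably controlled in the same way by Flp, but the annotation software did not call any FRT-type sites, so their identity and positions are not stated in the feature tables. Once both exons are inverted, splicing of the intervening intron would join them into a complete BFP reading frame, giving AND-gate logic.

After packaging into AAV, the construct is used to label genetically defined cell populations in the mammalian brain, or as a fluorophore-only control for other intersectional payloads.
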