Addgene plasmid #137129: pAAV-Ef1a-Con/Fon-BFP
Purpose: Intersectional viral expression of BFP in cells expressing both Cre AND Flp
Depositing lab: Karl Deisseroth & INTRSECT 2.0 Project. Publication: Comprehensive Dual- and Triple-Feature Intersectional Single-Vector Delivery of Diverse Functional Payloads to Cells of Behaving Mammals. Fenno LE, Ramakrishnan C, Kim YS, Evans KE, Lo M, Vesuna S, Inoue M, Cheung KYM, Yuen E, Pichamoorthy N, Hong ASO, Deisseroth K. Neuron. 2020 Jun 20. pii: S0896-6273(20)30432-3. doi: 10.1016/j.neuron.2020.06.003. PubMed 32574559.
Backbone
  Vector backbone: AAV2-EF1a-WPRE
  Backbone size w/o insert (bp): 5300
  Vector type: AAV, Cre/Lox, Synthetic Biology ; Flp/FRT
Growth in bacteria
  Bacterial resistance: Ampicillin, 100 μg/mL
  Growth temperature: 37°C
  Growth strain: NEB Stable
  Copy number: High Copy
Gene/Insert
  Gene/Insert name: Con/Fon-BFP
  Species: Synthetic; Prokaryotic
  Insert size (bp): 1300
  Mutation: n/a
  Promoter: EF1a
  Cloning method: Restriction Enzyme; 5′ cloning site BamHI (unknown if destroyed); 3′ cloning site EcoRI (unknown if destroyed)
  Sequencing primers: 5′ TGGAATTTGCCCTTTTTGAG; 3′ GGGCCACAACTCCTCATAAA
Terms and licenses: Academic/Nonprofit Terms; Industry Terms: Not Available to Industry
Depositor comments: Additional sequencing primers: Intron 1F GGGACGACATGACTTAACCAG; Intron 1R CCAGCCCTTCTCATGTTCAG
How to cite: pAAV-Ef1a-Con/Fon-BFP was a gift from Karl Deisseroth & INTRSECT 2.0 Project (Addgene plasmid # 137129 ; http://n2t.net/addgene:137129 ; RRID:Addgene_137129) For viral preps, please replace (Addgene plasmid # 137129) in the above sentence with: (Addgene viral prep # 137129-AAV8)
