>Addgene plasmid #137129 | pAAV-Ef1a-Con/Fon-BFP | depositor partial sequence | sequence record 264975 | Promoter through WPRE
AAGCTTTGCAAAGATGGATAAAGTTTTAAACAGAGAGGAATCTTTGCAGCTAATGGACCTTCTAGGTCTT
GAAAGGAGTGGGAATTGGCTCCGGTGCCCGTCAGTGGGCAGAGCGCACATCGCCCACAGTCCCCGAGAAG
TTGGGGGGAGGGGTCGGCAATTGAACCGGTGCCTAGAGAAGGTGGCGCGGGGTAAACTGGGAAAGTGATG
TCGTGTACTGGCTCCGCCTTTTTCCCGAGGGTGGGGGAGAACCGTATATAAGTGCAGTAGTCGCCGTGAA
CGTTCTTTTTCGCAACGGGTTTGCCGCCAGAACACAGGTAAGTGCCGTGTGTGGTTCCCGCGGGCCTGGC
CTCTTTACGGGTTATGGCCCTTGCGTGCCTTGAATTACTTCCACTGGCTGCAGTACGTGATTCTTGATCC
CGAGCTTCGGGTTGGAAGTGGGTGGGAGAGTTCGAGGCCTTGCGCTTAAGGAGCCCCTTCGCCTCGTGCT
TGAGTTGAGGCCTGGCCTGGGCGCTGGGGCCGCCGCGTGCGAATCTGGTGGCACCTTCGCGCCTGTCTCG
CTGCTTTCGATAAGTCTCTAGCCATTTAAAATTTTTGATGACCTGCTGCGACGCTTTTTTTCTGGCAAGA
TAGTCTTGTAAATGCGGGCCAAGATCTGCACACTGGTATTTCGGTTTTTGGGGCCGCGGGCGGCGACGGG
GCCCGTGCGTCCCAGCGCACATGTTCGGCGAGGCGGGGCCTGCGAGCGCGGCCACCGAGAATCGGACGGG
GGTAGTCTCAAGCTGGCCGGCCTGCTCTGGTGCCTGGCCTCGCGCCGCCGTGTATCGCCCCGCCCTGGGC
GGCAAGGCTGGCCCGGTCGGCACCAGTTGCGTGAGCGGAAAGATGGCCGCTTCCCGGCCCTGCTGCAGGG
AGCTCAAAATGGAGGACGCGGCGCTCGGGAGAGCGGGCGGGTGAGTCACCCACACAAAGGAAAAGGGCCT
TTCCGTCCTCAGCCGTCGCTTCATGTGACTCCACGGAGTACCGGGCGCCGTCCAGGCACCTCGATTAGTT
CTCGAGCTTTTGGAGTACGTCGTCTTTAGGTTGGGGGGAGGGGTTTTATGCGATGGAGTTTCCCCACACT
GAGTGGGTGGAGACTGAAGTTAGGCCAGCTTGGCACTTGATGTAATTCTCCTTGGAATTTGCCCTTTTTG
AGTTTGGATCTTGGTTCATTCTCAAGCCTCAGACAGTGGTTCAAAGTTTTTTTCTTCCATTTCAGGTGTC
GTGAGGATCCATAACTTCGTATAGGATACTTTATACGAAGTTATGTAGCTGGAGCAATTTGAAAAGATTG
TTGTATTACCTCTAGCTGCGCTTAATAACTTCGTATAGTATACCTTATACGAAGTTATACTAGTCCTCCT
GTACTCACGGGTGTGGTTGATGAAGGTCTTGCTGCCGTAGAGGAAGCTAGTAGCCAGGATGTCGAAGGCG
AAGGGGAGAGGGCCGCCCTCGACCACCTTGATTCTCATGGTCTGGGTGCCCTCGTAGGGCTTGCCTTCGC
CCTCGGATGTGCACTTGAAGTGATGGTTGTCCACGGTGCCCTCCATGTACAGCTTCATGTGCATGTTCTC
CTTAATCAGCTCGCTCATGGTGGCTAGCATAACTTCGTATAAAGTATCCTATACGAAGTTATTTGCCTTA
ACCCAGAAATTATCACTGTTATTCTTTAGATAGGTGCAAAGAATAACTTCGTATAAGGTATACTATACGA
AGTTATGGTACCGAAGTTCCTATTCTTCAAATAGTATAGGAACTTCAATTGTTATTGGTGCAAAGAATCA
CTTCCTTAAGTCTTTATACTGCCCAGGAAGTTCCTATTCTTCAAAAGGTATAGGAACTTCGGCGCGCCTT
AATTAAGCTTGTGCCCCAGTTTGCTAGGGAGGTCGCAGTATCTGGCCACTGCCACCTCGTGCTGCTCGAC
GTAGGTCTCGTTGTTGGCCTCCTTGATTCTTTCCAGTCTGTAGTCCACATAGTAGACGCCAGGCATCTTG
AGGTTCTTAGCGGGTTTCTTGGATCTATATGTGGTCTTGATGTTTGCGATCAGATGGCTCCCGCCCACGA
GCTTCAGGGCCATGTCGTTTCTGCCTTCCAGGCCGCCGTCAGCGGGGTACAGCGTCTCGGTGAAGGCCTC
CCAGCCGAGTGTTTTCTTCTGCATCACAGGGCCGTTGGATGTGAAGTTCACCCCTCTGATCTTGACGTTG
TAGATGAGGCAGCCGTCCTGGAGGCTGGTGTCCTGGGTAGCGGTCAGCACGCCCCCGTCTTCGTATGTGG
TGACTCTCTCCCATGTGAAGCCCTCAGGGAAGGACTGCTTGAAGAAGTCGGGGATGCCCTCTGTGGGACG
ACATGACTTAACCAGTTAACCATGTTCTCTGAACATGAGAAGGGCTGGCCACTCTCCAGAGCTCGAAGTT
CCTATACTATTTGAAGAATAGGAACTTCTTGCCTTAACCCAGAAATTATCACTGTTATTCTTTAGAATGG
TGCAAAGAGAAGTTCCTATACCTTTTGAAGAATAGGAACTTCGAATTCGATATCAAGCTTATCGATAATC
AACCTCTGGATTACAAAATTTGTGAAAGATTGACTGGTATTCTTAACTATGTTGCTCCTTTTACGCTATG
TGGATACGCTGCTTTAATGCCTTTGTATCATGCTATTGCTTCCCGTATGGCTTTCATTTTCTCCTCCTTG
TATAAATCCTGGTTGCTGTCTCTTTATGAGGAGTTGTGGCCCGTTGTCAGGCAACGTGGCGTGGTGTGCA
CTGTGTTTGCTGACGCAACCCCCACTGGTTGGGGCATTGCCACCACCTGTCAGCTCCTTTCCGGGACTTT
CGCTTTCCCCCTCCCTATTGCCACGGCGGAACTCATCGCCGCCTGCCTTGCCCGCTGCTGGACAGGGGCT
CGGCTGTTGGGCACTGACAATTCCGTGGTGTTGTCGGGGAAATCATCGTCCTTTCCTTGGCTGCTCGCCT
ATGTTGCCACCTGGATTCTGCGCGGGACGTCCTTCTGCTACGTCCCTTCGGCCCTCAATCCAGCGGACCT
TCCTTCCCGCGGCCTGCTGCCGGCTCTGCGGCCTCTTCCGCGTCTTCGCCTTCGCCCTCAGACGAGTCGG
ATCTCCCTTTGGGCCGCCTCCCCGCATCGATACCG
